>Addgene plasmid #78910 | pCDH-puro-CMV-GC3AI | addgene full sequence | sequence record 422676 | Addgene NGS Result
ACGCGTGTAGTCTTATGCAATACTCTTGTAGTCTTGCAACATGGTAACGATGAGTTAGCAACATGCCTTA
CAAGGAGAGAAAAAGCACCGTGCATGCCGATTGGTGGAAGTAAGGTGGTACGATCGTGCCTTATTAGGAA
GGCAACAGACGGGTCTGACATGGATTGGACGAACCACTGAATTGCCGCATTGCAGAGATATTGTATTTAA
GTGCCTAGCTCGATACATAAACGGGTCTCTCTGGTTAGACCAGATCTGAGCCTGGGAGCTCTCTGGCTAA
CTAGGGAACCCACTGCTTAAGCCTCAATAAAGCTTGCCTTGAGTGCTTCAAGTAGTGTGTGCCCGTCTGT
TGTGTGACTCTGGTAACTAGAGATCCCTCAGACCCTTTTAGTCAGTGTGGAAAATCTCTAGCAGTGGCGC
CCGAACAGGGACTTGAAAGCGAAAGGGAAACCAGAGGAGCTCTCTCGACGCAGGACTCGGCTTGCTGAAG
CGCGCACGGCAAGAGGCGAGGGGCGGCGACTGGTGAGTACGCCAAAAATTTTGACTAGCGGAGGCTAGAA
GGAGAGAGATGGGTGCGAGAGCGTCAGTATTAAGCGGGGGAGAATTAGATCGCGATGGGAAAAAATTCGG
TTAAGGCCAGGGGGAAAGAAAAAATATAAATTAAAACATATAGTATGGGCAAGCAGGGAGCTAGAACGAT
TCGCAGTTAATCCTGGCCTGTTAGAAACATCAGAAGGCTGTAGACAAATACTGGGACAGCTACAACCATC
CCTTCAGACAGGATCAGAAGAACTTAGATCATTATATAATACAGTAGCAACCCTCTATTGTGTGCATCAA
AGGATAGAGATAAAAGACACCAAGGAAGCTTTAGACAAGATAGAGGAAGAGCAAAACAAAAGTAAGACCA
CCGCACAGCAAGCGGCCACTGATCTTCAGACCTGGAGGAGGAGATATGAGGGACAATTGGAGAAGTGAAT
TATATAAATATAAAGTAGTAAAAATTGAACCATTAGGAGTAGCACCCACCAAGGCAAAGAGAAGAGTGGT
GCAGAGAGAAAAAAGAGCAGTGGGAATAGGAGCTTTGTTCCTTGGGTTCTTGGGAGCAGCAGGAAGCACT
ATGGGCGCAGCGTCAATGACGCTGACGGTACAGGCCAGACAATTATTGTCTGGTATAGTGCAGCAGCAGA
ACAATTTGCTGAGGGCTATTGAGGCGCAACAGCATCTGTTGCAACTCACAGTCTGGGGCATCAAGCAGCT
CCAGGCAAGAATCCTGGCTGTGGAAAGATACCTAAAGGATCAACAGCTCCTGGGGATTTGGGGTTGCTCT
GGAAAACTCATTTGCACCACTGCTGTGCCTTGGAATGCTAGTTGGAGTAATAAATCTCTGGAACAGATTT
GGAATCACACGACCTGGATGGAGTGGGACAGAGAAATTAACAATTACACAAGCTTAATACACTCCTTAAT
TGAAGAATCGCAAAACCAGCAAGAAAAGAATGAACAAGAATTATTGGAATTAGATAAATGGGCAAGTTTG
TGGAATTGGTTTAACATAACAAATTGGCTGTGGTATATAAAATTATTCATAATGATAGTAGGAGGCTTGG
TAGGTTTAAGAATAGTTTTTGCTGTACTTTCTATAGTGAATAGAGTTAGGCAGGGATATTCACCATTATC
GTTTCAGACCCACCTCCCAACCCCGAGGGGACCCGACAGGCCCGAAGGAATAGAAGAAGAAGGTGGAGAG
AGAGACAGAGACAGATCCATTCGATTAGTGAACGGATCTCGACGGTATCGGTTAACTTTTAAAAGAAAAG
GGGGGATTGGGGGGTACAGTGCAGGGGAAAGAATAGTAGACATAATAGCAACAGACATACAAACTAAAGA
ATTACAAAAACAAATTACAAAATTCAAAATTTTATCGATACTAGTATTATGCCCAGTACATGACCTTATG
GGACTTTCCTACTTGGCAGTACATCTACGTATTAGTCATCGCTATTACCATGGTGATGCGGTTTTGGCAG
TACATCAATGGGCGTGGATAGCGGTTTGACTCACGGGGATTTCCAAGTCTCCACCCCATTGACGTCAATG
GGAGTTTGTTTTGGCACCAAAATCAACGGGACTTTCCAAAATGTCGTAACAACTCCGCCCCATTGACGCA
AATGGGCGGTAGGCGTGTACGGTGGGAGGTTTATATAAGCAGAGCTCGTTTAGTGAACCGTCAGATCGCC
TGGAGACGCCATCCACGCTGTTTTGACCTCCATAGAAGATTCTAGAGCTAGCGAATTGCCACCATGTACC
CCTACGACGTGCCCGACTACGCCATCAAGATCGCCACCAGGAAGTACCTGGGCAAGCAGAACGTGTACGA
CATCGGCGTGGAGAGGGACCACAACTTCGCCCTGAAGAACGGCTTCATCGCCAGCAACTGCTTCAACGAA
TTCATGGACAAGCAGAAGAACGGCATCAAGGCGAACTTCAAGATCCGCCACAACGTCGAGGACGGCAGCG
TGCAGCTCGCCGACCACTACCAGCAGAACACCCCCATCGGCGACGGCCCCGTGCTGCTGCCCGACAACCA
CTACCTGAGCACCCAGTCCAAGCTGAGCAAAGACCCCAACGAGAAGCGCGATCACATGGTCCTGCTGGAG
TTCGTGACCGCCGCCGGGATCGACGAGGTGGACGGCGAGCTGTTCACCGGGGTGGTGCCCATCCTGGTCG
AGCTGGACGGCGACGTAAACGGCCACAAGTTCAGCGTGCGCGGCGAGGGCGAGGGCGATGCCACCAACGG
CAAGCTGACCCTGAAGTTCATCTGCACCACCGGCAAGCTGCCCGTGCCCTGGCCCACCCTCGTGACCACC
CTGACCTACGGCGTGCAGTGCTTCAGCCGCTACCCCGACCACATGAAGCAGCACGACTTCTTCAAGTCCG
CCATGCCCGAAGGCTACGTCCAGGAGCGCACCATCTCCTTCAAGGACGACGGCACCTACAAGACCCGCGC
CGAGGTGAAGTTCGAGGGCGACACCCTGGTGAACCGCATCGAGCTGAAGGGCATCGACTTCAAGGAGGAC
GGCAACATCCTGGGGCACAAGCTGGAGTACAACTTCAACAGCCACAACGTCTATATCACCGCCGGATCCG
CCGAGTACTGCCTGAGCTACGAGACCGAGATCCTGACCGTGGAGTACGGCCTGCTGCCTATCGGCAAGAT
CGTGGAGAAGAGGATCGAGTGCACCGTGTACAGCGTGGACAACAACGGCAACATCTACACCCAGCCTGTG
GCCCAGTGGCACGACAGGGGCGAGCAGGAGGTGTTCGAGTACTGCCTGGAGGACGGCAGCCTGATCAGGG
CCACCAAGGACCACAAGTTCATGACCGTGGACGGCCAGATGCTGCCTATCGACGAGATCTTCGAGAGGGA
GCTGGACCTGATGAGGGTGGACAACCTGCCTAACGAGCAGAAGCTGATCAGCGAGGAGGACCTGTAAGCG
GCCGCGAAGGATCTGCGATCGCTCCGGTGCCCGTCAGTGGGCAGAGCGCACATCGCCCACAGTCCCCGAG
AAGTTGGGGGGAGGGGTCGGCAATTGAACGGGTGCCTAGAGAAGGTGGCGCGGGGTAAACTGGGAAAGTG
ATGTCGTGTACTGGCTCCGCCTTTTTCCCGAGGGTGGGGGAGAACCGTATATAAGTGCAGTAGTCGCCGT
GAACGTTCTTTTTCGCAACGGGTTTGCCGCCAGAACACAGCTGAAGCTTCGAGGGGCTCGCATCTCTCCT
TCACGCGCCCGCCGCCCTACCTGAGGCCGCCATCCACGCCGGTTGAGTCGCGTTCTGCCGCCTCCCGCCT
GTGGTGCCTCCTGAACTGCGTCCGCCGTCTAGGTAAGTTTAAAGCTCAGGTCGAGACCGGGCCTTTGTCC
GGCGCTCCCTTGGAGCCTACCTAGACTCAGCCGGCTCTCCACGCTTTGCCTGACCCTGCTTGCTCAACTC
TACGTCTTTGTTTCGTTTTCTGTTCTGCGCCGTTACAGATCCAAGCTGTGACCGGCGCCTACGCTAGATG
ACCGAGTACAAGCCCACGGTGCGCCTCGCCACCCGCGACGACGTCCCCAGGGCCGTACGCACCCTCGCCG
CCGCGTTCGCCGACTACCCCGCCACGCGCCACACCGTCGATCCGGACCGCCACATCGAGCGGGTCACCGA
GCTGCAAGAACTCTTCCTCACGCGCGTCGGGCTCGACATCGGCAAGGTGTGGGTCGCGGACGACGGCGCC
GCGGTGGCGGTCTGGACCACGCCGGAGAGCGTCGAAGCGGGGGCGGTGTTCGCCGAGATCGGCCCGCGCA
TGGCCGAGTTGAGCGGTTCCCGGCTGGCCGCGCAGCAACAGATGGAAGGCCTCCTGGCGCCGCACCGGCC
CAAGGAGCCCGCGTGGTTCCTGGCCACCGTCGGCGTCTCGCCCGACCACCAGGGCAAGGGTCTGGGCAGC
GCCGTCGTGCTCCCCGGAGTGGAGGCGGCCGAGCGCGCCGGGGTGCCCGCCTTCCTGGAGACCTCCGCGC
CCCGCAACCTCCCCTTCTACGAGCGGCTCGGCTTCACCGTCACCGCCGACGTCGAGGTGCCCGAAGGACC
GCGCACCTGGTGCATGACCCGCAAGCCCGGTGCCTGAGTCGACAATCAACCTCTGGATTACAAAATTTGT
GAAAGATTGACTGGTATTCTTAACTATGTTGCTCCTTTTACGCTATGTGGATACGCTGCTTTAATGCCTT
TGTATCATGCTATTGCTTCCCGTATGGCTTTCATTTTCTCCTCCTTGTATAAATCCTGGTTGCTGTCTCT
TTATGAGGAGTTGTGGCCCGTTGTCAGGCAACGTGGCGTGGTGTGCACTGTGTTTGCTGACGCAACCCCC
ACTGGTTGGGGCATTGCCACCACCTGTCAGCTCCTTTCCGGGACTTTCGCTTTCCCCCTCCCTATTGCCA
CGGCGGAACTCATCGCCGCCTGCCTTGCCCGCTGCTGGACAGGGGCTCGGCTGTTGGGCACTGACAATTC
CGTGGTGTTGTCGGGGAAATCATCGTCCTTTCCTTGGCTGCTCGCCTGTGTTGCCACCTGGATTCTGCGC
GGGACGTCCTTCTGCTACGTCCCTTCGGCCCTCAATCCAGCGGACCTTCCTTCCCGCGGCCTGCTGCCGG
CTCTGCGGCCTCTTCCGCGTCTTCGCCTTCGCCCTCAGACGAGTCGGATCTCCCTTTGGGCCGCCTCCCC
GCCTGGTACCTTTAAGACCAATGACTTACAAGGCAGCTGTAGATCTTAGCCACTTTTTAAAAGAAAAGGG
GGGACTGGAAGGGCTAATTCACTCCCAACGAAGATAAGATCTGCTTTTTGCTTGTACTGGGTCTCTCTGG
TTAGACCAGATCTGAGCCTGGGAGCTCTCTGGCTAACTAGGGAACCCACTGCTTAAGCCTCAATAAAGCT
TGCCTTGAGTGCTTCAAGTAGTGTGTGCCCGTCTGTTGTGTGACTCTGGTAACTAGAGATCCCTCAGACC
CTTTTAGTCAGTGTGGAAAATCTCTAGCAGTAGTAGTTCATGTCATCTTATTATTCAGTATTTATAACTT
GCAAAGAAATGAATATCAGAGAGTGAGAGGAACTTGTTTATTGCAGCTTATAATGGTTACAAATAAAGCA
ATAGCATCACAAATTTCACAAATAAAGCATTTTTTTCACTGCATTCTAGTTGTGGTTTGTCCAAACTCAT
CAATGTATCTTATCATGTCTGGCTCTAGCTATCCCGCCCCTAACTCCGCCCATCCCGCCCCTAACTCCGC
CCAGTTCCGCCCATTCTCCGCCCCATGGCTGACTAATTTTTTTTATTTATGCAGAGGCCGAGGCCGCCTC
GGCCTCTGAGCTATTCCAGAAGTAGTGAGGAGGCTTTTTTGGAGGCCTAGACTTTTGCAGAGACCAAATT
CGTAATCATGTCATAGCTGTTTCCTGTGTGAAATTGTTATCCGCTCACAATTCCACACAACATACGAGCC
GGAAGCATAAAGTGTAAAGCCTGGGGTGCCTAATGAGTGAGCTAACTCACATTAATTGCGTTGCGCTCAC
TGCCCGCTTTCCAGTCGGGAAACCTGTCGTGCCAGCTGCATTAATGAATCGGCCAACGCGCGGGGAGAGG
CGGTTTGCGTATTGGGCGCTCTTCCGCTTCCTCGCTCACTGACTCGCTGCGCTCGGTCGTTCGGCTGCGG
CGAGCGGTATCAGCTCACTCAAAGGCGGTAATACGGTTATCCACAGAATCAGGGGATAACGCAGGAAAGA
ACATGTGAGCAAAAGGCCAGCAAAAGGCCAGGAACCGTAAAAAGGCCGCGTTGCTGGCGTTTTTCCATAG
GCTCCGCCCCCCTGACGAGCATCACAAAAATCGACGCTCAAGTCAGAGGTGGCGAAACCCGACAGGACTA
TAAAGATACCAGGCGTTTCCCCCTGGAAGCTCCCTCGTGCGCTCTCCTGTTCCGACCCTGCCGCTTACCG
GATACCTGTCCGCCTTTCTCCCTTCGGGAAGCGTGGCGCTTTCTCATAGCTCACGCTGTAGGTATCTCAG
TTCGGTGTAGGTCGTTCGCTCCAAGCTGGGCTGTGTGCACGAACCCCCCGTTCAGCCCGACCGCTGCGCC
TTATCCGGTAACTATCGTCTTGAGTCCAACCCGGTAAGACACGACTTATCGCCACTGGCAGCAGCCACTG
GTAACAGGATTAGCAGAGCGAGGTATGTAGGCGGTGCTACAGAGTTCTTGAAGTGGTGGCCTAACTACGG
CTACACTAGAAGAACAGTATTTGGTATCTGCGCTCTGCTGAAGCCAGTTACCTTCGGAAAAAGAGTTGGT
AGCTCTTGATCCGGCAAACAAACCACCGCTGGTAGCGGTGGTTTTTTTGTTTGCAAGCAGCAGATTACGC
GCAGAAAAAAAGGATCTCAAGAAGATCCTTTGATCTTTTCTACGGGGTCTGACGCTCAGTGGAACGAAAA
CTCACGTTAAGGGATTTTGGTCATGAGATTATCAAAAAGGATCTTCACCTAGATCCTTTTAAATTAAAAA
TGAAGTTTTAAATCAATCTAAAGTATATATGAGTAAACTTGGTCTGACAGTTACCAATGCTTAATCAGTG
AGGCACCTATCTCAGCGATCTGTCTATTTCGTTCATCCATAGTTGCCTGACTCCCCGTCGTGTAGATAAC
TACGATACGGGAGGGCTTACCATCTGGCCCCAGTGCTGCAATGATACCGCGAGACCCACGCTCACCGGCT
CCAGATTTATCAGCAATAAACCAGCCAGCCGGAAGGGCCGAGCGCAGAAGTGGTCCTGCAACTTTATCCG
CCTCCATCCAGTCTATTAATTGTTGCCGGGAAGCTAGAGTAAGTAGTTCGCCAGTTAATAGTTTGCGCAA
CGTTGTTGCCATTGCTACAGGCATCGTGGTGTCACGCTCGTCGTTTGGTATGGCTTCATTCAGCTCCGGT
TCCCAACGATCAAGGCGAGTTACATGATCCCCCATGTTGTGCAAAAAAGCGGTTAGCTCCTTCGGTCCTC
CGATCGTTGTCAGAAGTAAGTTGGCCGCAGTGTTATCACTCATGGTTATGGCAGCACTGCATAATTCTCT
TACTGTCATGCCATCCGTAAGATGCTTTTCTGTGACTGGTGAGTACTCAACCAAGTCATTCTGAGAATAG
TGTATGCGGCGACCGAGTTGCTCTTGCCCGGCGTCAATACGGGATAATACCGCGCCACATAGCAGAACTT
TAAAAGTGCTCATCATTGGAAAACGTTCTTCGGGGCGAAAACTCTCAAGGATCTTACCGCTGTTGAGATC
CAGTTCGATGTAACCCACTCGTGCACCCAACTGATCTTCAGCATCTTTTACTTTCACCAGCGTTTCTGGG
TGAGCAAAAACAGGAAGGCAAAATGCCGCAAAAAAGGGAATAAGGGCGACACGGAAATGTTGAATACTCA
TACTCTTCCTTTTTCAATATTATTGAAGCATTTATCAGGGTTATTGTCTCATGAGCGGATACATATTTGA
ATGTATTTAGAAAAATAAACAAATAGGGGTTCCGCGCACATTTCCCCGAAAAGTGCCACCTGACGTCTAA
GAAACCATTATTATCATGACATTAACCTATAAAAATAGGCGTATCACGAGGCCCTTTCGTCTCGCGCGTT
TCGGTGATGACGGTGAAAACCTCTGACACATGCAGCTCCCGGAGACGGTCACAGCTTGTCTGTAAGCGGA
TGCCGGGAGCAGACAAGCCCGTCAGGGCGCGTCAGCGGGTGTTGGCGGGTGTCGGGGCTGGCTTAACTAT
GCGGCATCAGAGCAGATTGTACTGAGAGTGCACCATATGCGGTGTGAAATACCGCACAGATGCGTAAGGA
GAAAATACCGCATCAGGCGCCATTCGCCATTCAGGCTGCGCAACTGTTGGGAAGGGCGATCGGTGCGGGC
CTCTTCGCTATTACGCCAGCTGGCGAAAGGGGGATGTGCTGCAAGGCGATTAAGTTGGGTAACGCCAGGG
TTTTCCCAGTCACGACGTTGTAAAACGACGGCCAGTGCCAAGCTG
Features (pLannotate 1.2.2; 29 found; start..end, strand, type, name):
      6..232     +  promoter       RSV promoter: Rous sarcoma virus enhancer/promoter
    233..413     +  LTR            5' LTR (truncated): truncated 5' long terminal repeat (LTR) from HIV-1
    460..585     +  misc_feature   HIV-1 Ψ: packaging signal of human immunodeficiency virus type 1
    569..907     +  CDS            HIV-1 gag (fragment): gag protein from human immunodeficiency virus 1; gag
   1078..1311    +  misc_feature   RRE: The Rev response element (RRE) of HIV-1 allows for Rev-dependent mRNA export from the nucleus to the cytoplasm.
   1688..1788    +  CDS            Rev (fragment): human immunodeficiency virus 1 (HIV-1) Rev protein; rev; enhances nuclear export of unspliced and incompletely spliced viral mRNAs
   1807..1923    +  misc_feature   cPPT/CTS: central polypurine tract and central termination sequence of HIV-1
   1936..2012    +  enhancer       CMV enhancer (fragment): human cytomegalovirus immediate early enhancer
   2013..2216    +  promoter       CMV promoter: human cytomegalovirus (CMV) immediate early promoter
   2457..3113    +  CDS            cEGFP (fragment): cEGFP is a basic (constitutively fluorescent) green fluorescent protein published in 2008, derived from Aequorea victoria.
   3150..3458    +  CDS            dnaE-N (fragment): DPO3A_SYNY3 - Experimental evidence at protein level: Swiss-Prot protein existence level 1. DNA polymerase III is a complex, multichain enzyme responsible for most of the replicative synthesis in bacteria. This DNA polymerase also exhibits 3' to 5' exonuclease activity. The alpha chain is the DNA polymerase (By similarity). From Synechocystis sp. (strain PCC 6803 / Kazusa).
   3539..3750    +  promoter       EF-1α core promoter: core promoter for human elongation factor EF-1α
   3763..4031    +  LTR            5' LTR (truncated): truncated 5' long terminal repeat (LTR) from human T-cell leukemia virus (HTLV) type 1
   4058..4657    +  CDS            PuroR: puromycin N-acetyltransferase; pac from Streptomyces alboniger; confers resistance to puromycin
   4664..5252    +  misc_feature   WPRE: woodchuck hepatitis virus posttranscriptional regulatory element
   5247..5354    +  CDS            nef (fragment): NEF_SIVS4 - Experimental evidence at protein level: Swiss-Prot protein existence level 1. Interferes with TCR signaling from the cell membrane. Interacts with CD247/TCRZ (TCR zeta chain) and exert potent down- regulation of cell surface TCR/CD3 complexes. From Simian immunodeficiency virus (isolate F236/smH4) (SIV-sm) (Simian immunodeficiency virus sooty mangabey monkey).
   5379..5559    +  LTR            5' LTR (truncated): truncated 5' long terminal repeat (LTR) from HIV-1
   5631..5752    +  polyA_signal   SV40 poly(A) signal: SV40 polyadenylation signal
   5792..5927    +  rep_origin     SV40 ori: SV40 origin of replication
   5984..6000    -  protein_bind   lac operator: The lac repressor binds to the lac operator to inhibit transcription in E. coli. This inhibition can be relieved by adding lactose or isopropyl-β-D-thiogalactopyranoside (IPTG). lac repressor encoded by lacI
   6008..6038    -  promoter       lac promoter: promoter for the E. coli lac operon
   6053..6074    -  protein_bind   CAP binding site: CAP binding activates transcription in the presence of cAMP. E. coli catabolite activator protein
   6087..6179    -  CDS            lacI (fragment): lac repressor; lacI; The lac repressor binds to the lac operator to inhibit transcription in E. coli. This inhibition can be relieved by adding lactose or isopropyl-β-D-thiogalactopyranoside (IPTG).
   6362..6950    -  rep_origin     ori: high-copy-number ColE1/pMB1/pBR322/pUC origin of replication
   7121..7981    -  CDS            AmpR: β-lactamase; bla; confers resistance to ampicillin, carbenicillin, and related antibiotics
   7982..8086    -  promoter       AmpR promoter: bla
   8181..8216    +  CDS            rop (fragment): Rop protein, which maintains plasmids at low copy number; rop
   8318..8417    +  misc_feature   bom (fragment): basis of mobility region from pBR322
   8423..8577    -  CDS            lacZα (fragment): LacZα fragment of β-galactosidase; lacZ fragment
