[The description below was written by a language model from this plasmid's Addgene catalogue record and pLannotate feature annotations shown in this document.]
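Description:
pCDH-puro-CMV-GC3AI is a lentiviral transfer plasmid built on the pCDH backbone. It delivers GC3AI, a synthetic, genetically encoded green fluorescent indicator of caspase-3-like protease activity, into mammalian cells. The plasmid is propagated in E. coli through a high-copy ColE1/pUC-type origin with ampicillin resistance (AmpR). The viral portion has a typical third-generation layout. An RSV promoter is fused to a truncated HIV-1 5' LTR, followed by the Ψ packaging signal with a gag fragment, the RRE for Rev-dependent export of the genomic RNA, and the cPPT/CTS. A WPRE and a truncated 3' LTR close the proviral region, and an SV40 poly(A) signal and SV40 origin lie downstream of it.

Inside the provirus, a CMV enhancer/promoter drives the roughly 1.2 kb GC3AI insert, cloned between NheI and NotI, with an N-terminal HA tag and a C-terminal Myc tag according to the catalogue entry. The feature table identifies an EGFP-derived coding region followed by a fragment of the Synechocystis DnaE split intein. This suggests an intein-based design, although the table does not resolve the complete sensor architecture. The record also lists an S320A mutation and a deletion of residues 1–200, without saying which component they refer to. The depositor notes, written for the related sensor VC3AI, state that fluorescence depends on cleavage of a DEVDG sensor sequence. A second cassette, consisting of an EF-1α core promoter with an HTLV-1 LTR fragment driving PuroR, allows puromycin selection of stably transduced lines.

The depositor notes add that GC3AI is more stable than the other sensors in the series. High expression therefore often produces basal fluorescence, whereas low expression performs poorly, so the sensor level needs to be tuned by varying the virus dose.
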