Addgene plasmid #78910: pCDH-puro-CMV-GC3AI
Purpose: Indicator of caspase-3-like protease activity
Depositing lab: Binghui Li. Depositing organization: Tianjin Medical University, Cancer Institute and Hospital. Publication: Visualization of caspase-3-like activity in cells using a genetically encoded fluorescent biosensor activated by protein cleavage. Zhang J, Wang X, Cui W, Wang W, Zhang H, Liu L, Zhang Z, Li Z, Ying G, Zhang N, Li B. Nat Commun. 2013;4:2157. doi: 10.1038/ncomms3157. PubMed 23857461.
Backbone
  Vector backbone: pCDH
  Backbone size w/o insert (bp): 7378
  Vector type: Lentiviral
  Selectable markers: Puromycin
Growth in bacteria
  Bacterial resistance: Ampicillin, 100 μg/mL
  Growth temperature: 37°C
  Growth strain: NEB Stable
  Copy number: High Copy
Gene/Insert
  Gene/Insert name: GC3AI
  Species: Synthetic
  Insert size (bp): 1219
  Mutation: S320A, deletion of AA1-200
  Promoter: CMV
  Tag / fusion protein: HA (N terminal on insert); Myc (C terminal on insert)
  Cloning method: Restriction Enzyme; 5′ cloning site NheI (not destroyed); 3′ cloning site NotI (not destroyed)
  Sequencing primers: 5′ CMV-forward
Terms and licenses: Academic/Nonprofit Terms; Industry Terms: Not Available to Industry
Depositor comments: Usage information based on sensor VC3AI: VC3AI has no or little background fluorescence, and its activation depends on the cleavage of sensor sequence of DEVDG. In fact, the sensors containing DXXDG other than DEVDG do not work. However, cells expressing VC3AI may have “background” fluorescence in some conditions, and we can conform the so-called basal fluorescence still results from the cleaved VC3AI, because cells could have a low level of activated caspase3/7 in some conditions depending on cell line and culture condition. To avoid the possible detectable basal fluorescence, we infect cells with different dilutions of lentivirus and use the stable cell line expressing sensor protein as high as possible but without basal fluorescence for experiments. Notably, the low level of sensor protein expression work poorly. During our investigation, the basal fluorescence often happens on GC3AI, if the sensor protein expression level is high. This is because GC3AI protein is more stable than other sensors.
How to cite: pCDH-puro-CMV-GC3AI was a gift from Binghui Li (Addgene plasmid # 78910 ; http://n2t.net/addgene:78910 ; RRID:Addgene_78910)
